Addgene plasmid #246506: pMAPLe4 PCMTD1 T62 H67 M68
Purpose: Recombinant protein expression of PCMTD1 T62 H67 M68
Depositing lab: Steven Clarke. Depositing organization: University of California, Los Angeles (UCLA). Publication: Structural basis for L-isoaspartyl-containing protein recognition by the PCMTD1 cullin-RING E3 ubiquitin ligase. Pang EZ, Zhao B, Flowers C, Oroudjeva E, Winter JB, Pandey V, Sawaya MR, Wohlschlegel J, Loo JA, Rodriguez JA, Clarke SG. bioRxiv [Preprint]. 2025 May 21:2025.05.21.654933. doi: 10.1101/2025.05.21.654933. PubMed 40475564.
Backbone
  Vector backbone: pMAPLe4
  Backbone size w/o insert (bp): 6220
  Total vector size (bp): 8473
  Vector type: Bacterial Expression
Growth in bacteria
  Bacterial resistance: Kanamycin, 50 μg/mL
  Growth temperature: 37°C
  Growth strain: DH5alpha
  Growth instructions: Use BL21(DE3) for expression
  Copy number: Unknown
Gene/Insert
  Gene/Insert name: Protein-L-isoaspartate O-methyltransferase domain-containing protein 1 (alt name: PCMTD1)
  Species: H. sapiens (human)
  Insert size (bp): 2253
  Mutation: Residue 312 is Isoleucine in this plasmid but occurs naturally in humans as either an Asparagine or Isoleucine polymorphism. Uniprot Q96MG8-1 reflects the Asparagine polymorphism. Changed Histidine 62 to Threonine, Cysteine 67 to Histidine, and Isoleucine 68 to Methionine.
  Entrez Gene: PCMTD1
  Tag / fusion protein: His-tag (N terminal on insert)
Resource information
  A portion of this plasmid was derived from a plasmid made by: Produced for us in this study by Twist Bioscience using our order specifications
Terms and licenses: Academic/Nonprofit Terms; Industry Terms: Not Available to Industry
Depositor comments: Induce with 0.5 mM IPTG at OD600 = 0.5 - 0.7 and express for 3 hours at 37°C after induction. Please visit https://doi.org/10.1101/2025.05.21.654933 for bioRxiv preprint.
How to cite: pMAPLe4 PCMTD1 T62 H67 M68 was a gift from Steven Clarke (Addgene plasmid # 246506 ; http://n2t.net/addgene:246506 ; RRID:Addgene_246506)
