[The description below was written by a language model from this plasmid's Addgene catalogue record and pLannotate feature annotations shown in this document.]
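Description:
pMAPLe4 PCMTD1 T62 H67 M68 is an 8.5 kb bacterial expression plasmid for producing a triple-mutant form of human PCMTD1 (protein-L-isoaspartate O-methyltransferase domain-containing protein 1) in E. coli. The backbone is a pET-style vector carrying a ColE1/pBR322-type origin together with the rop gene and bom site, an f1 origin, and a kanamycin resistance gene for selection. Several short tetracycline-resistance fragments in the annotation appear to be non-functional backbone remnants. The plasmid is propagated in a cloning strain, and the record specifies a BL21(DE3) host for expression.

Expression is driven by a T7 promoter with an adjacent lac operator and the T7 gene 10 ribosome binding site, closed by a T7 terminator, and a plasmid-borne lacI makes it IPTG-inducible. Because the sequence is circular, the annotated reading frame runs from a cytosolic (signal-less) maltose binding protein through a His tag into the PCMTD1 coding sequence at the start of the numbering. The catalogued 2,253 bp insert size therefore seems to include the MBP portion. A separate cassette places TVMV protease under the PLtetO-1 promoter with an rrnB T1 terminator. This arrangement suggests that MBP could be cleaved off in vivo to leave His-tagged PCMTD1, although no cleavage site is annotated and the record does not describe this. A short SET1-like fragment annotated just after the PCMTD1 coding sequence is probably vector-derived.

The insert carries His62Thr, Cys67His and Ile68Met substitutions, and it has isoleucine at the naturally polymorphic residue 312. The associated work concerns the structural basis of L-isoaspartyl protein recognition by the PCMTD1 cullin-RING E3 ligase, which is consistent with use of this plasmid to make recombinant mutant protein for biochemical or structural study.
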