Features (pLannotate 1.2.2; 24 found; start..end, strand, type, name):
      1..1071    +  CDS            PCMTD1: PCMD1_HUMAN - Experimental evidence at protein level: Swiss-Prot protein existence level 1. From Homo sapiens (Human).
   1075..1123    +  CDS            SET1 (fragment): solubility-enhancement tag derived from T7 phage gene 10B
   1131..1178    +  terminator     T7 terminator: transcription terminator for bacteriophage T7 RNA polymerase
   1215..1643    +  rep_origin     f1 ori (sequence partly withheld): f1 bacteriophage origin of replication; arrow indicates direction of (+) strand synthesis
   1696..1753    +  promoter       AmpR promoter (fragment): bla
   1762..2577    -  CDS            KanR: aminoglycoside phosphotransferase; aph(3')-Ia; confers resistance to kanamycin in bacteria or G418 (Geneticin®) in eukaryotes
   2699..3287    +  rep_origin     ori: high-copy-number ColE1/pMB1/pBR322/pUC origin of replication
   3473..3612    -  misc_feature   bom: basis of mobility region from pBR322
   3714..3905    -  CDS            rop: Rop protein, which maintains plasmids at low copy number; rop
   3922..4302    +  CDS            YPB1_ECOLX: Protein predicted: Swiss-Prot protein existence level 4. From Escherichia coli.
   4374..4605    -  CDS            TcR (fragment): tetracycline efflux protein; tet; confers resistance to tetracycline
   4687..4760    +  promoter       PLtetO-1 promoter: modified phage lambda PL promoter with tet operator sites (Lutz and Bujard, 1997)
   4784..5494    +  CDS            TVMV protease: tobacco vein mottling virus NIa protease (Nallamsetty et al., 2004)
   5527..5613    +  terminator     rrnB T1 terminator: Escherichia coli rrnB; transcription terminator T1 from the E. coli rrnB gene
   5626..5690    -  CDS            TcR (fragment): tetracycline efflux protein; tet; confers resistance to tetracycline
   5705..5726    -  protein_bind   CAP binding site: CAP binding activates transcription in the presence of cAMP. E. coli catabolite activator protein
   5739..6821    -  CDS            lacI: lac repressor; lacI; The lac repressor binds to the lac operator to inhibit transcription in E. coli. This inhibition can be relieved by adding lactose or isopropyl-β-D-thiogalactopyranoside (IPTG).
   6822..6899    -  promoter       lacI promoter: lacI
   6907..7186    -  CDS            TcR (fragment): tetracycline efflux protein; tet; confers resistance to tetracycline
   7208..7226    +  promoter       T7 promoter: promoter for bacteriophage T7 RNA polymerase
   7227..7251    +  protein_bind   lac operator: The lac repressor binds to the lac operator to inhibit transcription in E. coli. This inhibition can be relieved by adding lactose or isopropyl-β-D-thiogalactopyranoside (IPTG). lac repressor encoded by lacI
   7266..7288    +  RBS            RBS: efficient ribosome binding site from bacteriophage T7 gene 10 (Olins and Rangwala, 1989)
   7295..8395    +  CDS            MBP: maltose binding protein from E. coli; malE (mutated); This version of the gene does not encode a signal sequence, so MBP will remain in the cytosol.
   8426..8443    +  CDS            7xHis (fragment): 6xHis affinity tag
>Addgene plasmid #246506 | pMAPLe4 PCMTD1 T62 H67 M68 | addgene full sequence | sequence record 488907 | Addgene NGS Result
ATGGGCGGTGCGGTGTCGGCAGGAGAAGATAATGATGATCTTATTGATAACTTAAAAGAGGCACAGTATA
TCCGGACGGAGCGGGTAGAACAAGCCTTTCGCGCCATAGATCGTGGAGATTATTACCTTGAGGGTTACCG
TGATAACGCGTACAAAGATTTAGCCTGGAAACACGGGAACATCACTTTAAGTGCACCACATATGTATTCT
GAGGTTATGGAAGCGTTAAAATTACAACCGGGGTTATCGTTTTTAAACCTTGGTAGTGGTACGGGTTATC
TGAGCACGATGGTCGGATTAATCCTGGGTCCATTCGGTATCAATCATGGAATTGAGCTGCATTCCGACGT
CGTAGAATATGCGAAGGAAAAACTGGAATCCTTTATAAAGAATTCAGATTCATTCGATAAATTTGAATTT
TGTGAACCAGCTTTTGTGGTGGGCAATTGTCTGCAGATAGCCAGTGACAGCCATCAGTACGACCGTATTT
ATTGCGGTGCGGGTGTACAGAAGGACCATGAAAATTATATGAAGATACTGTTAAAGGTCGGTGGTATTCT
GGTGATGCCGATCGAAGATCAGCTGACGCAAATCATGCGGACCGGGCAGAATACCTGGGAGAGCAAAAAT
ATACTGGCCGTTAGTTTTGCACCATTAGTGCAGCCGAGCAAAAACGACAATGGAAAACCCGATAGTGTTG
GTCTGCCGCCGTGCGCAGTCCGTAATTTACAGGACCTGGCACGCATTTACATTCGGCGGACTTTGCGCAA
CTTTATTAATGACGAAATGCAAGCAAAGGGGATCCCCCAGAGAGCACCTCCTAAGAGAAAGCGAAAACGC
GTAAAACAACGTATTAATACATATGTGTTCGTTGGCAATCAACTGATTCCGCAGCCATTAGACTCAGAAG
AAGATGAAAAGATGGAAGAAGACATCAAAGAAGAGGAGGAAAAAGACCATAATGAAGCGATGAAACCAGA
AGAGCCGCCTCAAAACCTCCTGCGGGAAAAAATCATGAAACTGCCATTACCCGAAAGCTTAAAGGCATAC
TTAACGTATTTCCGCGATAAATAACTGCTAACAAAGCCCGAAAGGAAGCTGAGTTGGCTGCTGCCACCGC
TGAGCAATAACTAGCATAACCCCTTGGGGCCTCTAAACGGGTCTTGAGGGGTTTTTTGCTGAAAGGAGGA
ACTATATCCGGATTGGCGAATGGG
[124 nt withheld, positions 1215-1338]
C
[91 nt withheld, positions 1340-1430]
A
[49 nt withheld, positions 1432-1480]
CCTTTGACGTTGGAGTCCACGTTCTTT
[37 nt withheld, positions 1508-1544]
ACCCTATCTCGGTCTATTCTTTTGATTTATAAGGGATTTTGCCGATTTCGGCCTATTGGTTAAAAAATGA
GCTGATTTAACAAAAATTTAACGCGAATTTTAACAAAATATTAACGCTTACAATTTAGGTGGCACTTTTC
GGGGAAATGTGCGCGGAACCCCTATTTGTTTATTTTTCTAAATACATTCAAATATGTATCCGCTCATGAA
TTAATTCTTAGAAAAACTCATCGAGCATCAAATGAAACTGCAATTTATTCATATCAGGATTATCAATACC
ATATTTTTGAAAAAGCCGTTTCTGTAATGAAGGAGAAAACTCACCGAGGCAGTTCCATAGGATGGCAAGA
TCCTGGTATCGGTCTGCGATTCCGACTCGTCCAACATCAATACAACCTATTAATTTCCCCTCGTCAAAAA
TAAGGTTATCAAGTGAGAAATCACCATGAGTGACGACTGAATCCGGTGAGAATGGCAAAAGTTTATGCAT
TTCTTTCCAGACTTGTTCAACAGGCCAGCCATTACGCTCGTCATCAAAATCACTCGCATCAACCAAACCG
TTATTCATTCGTGATTGCGCCTGAGCGAGACGAAATACGCGATCGCTGTTAAAAGGACAATTACAAACAG
GAATCGAATGCAACCGGCGCAGGAACACTGCCAGCGCATCAACAATATTTTCACCTGAATCAGGATATTC
TTCTAATACCTGGAATGCTGTTTTCCCGGGGATCGCAGTGGTGAGTAACCATGCATCATCAGGAGTACGG
ATAAAATGCTTGATGGTCGGAAGAGGCATAAATTCCGTCAGCCAGTTTAGTCTGACCATCTCATCTGTAA
CATCATTGGCAACGCTACCTTTGCCATGTTTCAGAAACAACTCTGGCGCATCGGGCTTCCCATACAATCG
ATAGATTGTCGCACCTGATTGCCCGACATTATCGCGAGCCCATTTATACCCATATAAATCAGCATCCATG
TTGGAATTTAATCGCGGCCTAGAGCAAGACGTTTCCCGTTGAATATGGCTCATAACACCCCTTGTATTAC
TGTTTATGTAAGCAGACAGTTTTATTGTTCATGACCAAAATCCCTTAACGTGAGTTTTCGTTCCACTGAG
CGTCAGACCCCGTAGAAAAGATCAAAGGATCTTCTTGAGATCCTTTTTTTCTGCGCGTAATCTGCTGCTT
GCAAACAAAAAAACCACCGCTACCAGCGGTGGTTTGTTTGCCGGATCAAGAGCTACCAACTCTTTTTCCG
AAGGTAACTGGCTTCAGCAGAGCGCAGATACCAAATACTGTCCTTCTAGTGTAGCCGTAGTTAGGCCACC
ACTTCAAGAACTCTGTAGCACCGCCTACATACCTCGCTCTGCTAATCCTGTTACCAGTGGCTGCTGCCAG
TGGCGATAAGTCGTGTCTTACCGGGTTGGACTCAAGACGATAGTTACCGGATAAGGCGCAGCGGTCGGGC
TGAACGGGGGGTTCGTGCACACAGCCCAGCTTGGAGCGAACGACCTACACCGAACTGAGATACCTACAGC
GTGAGCTATGAGAAAGCGCCACGCTTCCCGAAGGGAGAAAGGCGGACAGGTATCCGGTAAGCGGCAGGGT
CGGAACAGGAGAGCGCACGAGGGAGCTTCCAGGGGGAAACGCCTGGTATCTTTATAGTCCTGTCGGGTTT
CGCCACCTCTGACTTGAGCGTCGATTTTTGTGATGCTCGTCAGGGGGGCGGAGCCTATGGAAAAACGCCA
GCAACGCGGCCTTTTTACGGTTCCTGGCCTTTTGCTGGCCTTTTGCTCACATGTTCTTTCCTGCGTTATC
CCCTGATTCTGTGGATAACCGTATTACCGCCTTTGAGTGAGCTGATACCGCTCGCCGCAGCCGAACGACC
GAGCGCAGCGAGTCAGTGAGCGAGGAAGCGGAAGAGCGCCTGATGCGGTATTTTCTCCTTACGCATCTGT
GCGGTATTTCACACCGCAATGGTGCACTCTCAGTACAATCTGCTCTGATGCCGCATAGTTAAGCCAGTAT
ACACTCCGCTATCGCTACGTGACTGGGTCATGGCTGCGCCCCGACACCCGCCAACACCCGCTGACGCGCC
CTGACGGGCTTGTCTGCTCCCGGCATCCGCTTACAGACAAGCTGTGACCGTCTCCGGGAGCTGCATGTGT
CAGAGGTTTTCACCGTCATCACCGAAACGCGCGAGGCAGCTGCGGTAAAGCTCATCAGCGTGGTCGTGAA
GCGATTCACAGATGTCTGCCTGTTCATCCGCGTCCAGCTCGTTGAGTTTCTCCAGAAGCGTTAATGTCTG
GCTTCTGATAAAGCGGGCCATGTTAAGGGCGGTTTTTTCCTGTTTGGTCACTGATGCCTCCGTGTAAGGG
GGATTTCTGTTCATGGGGGTAATGATACCGATGAAACGAGAGAGGATGCTCACGATACGGGTTACTGATG
ATGAACATGCCCGGTTACTGGAACGTTGTGAGGGTAAACAACTGGCGGTATGGATGCGGCGGGACCAGAG
AAAAATCACTCAGGGTCAATGCCAGCGCTTCGTTAATACAGATGTAGGTGTTCCACAGGGTAGCCAGCAG
CATCCTGCGATGCAGATCCGGAACATAATGGTGCAGGGCGCTGACTTCCGCGTTTCCAGACTTTACGAAA
CACGGAAACCGAAGACCATTCATGTTGTTGCTCAGGTCGCAGACGTTTTGCAGCAGCAGTCGCTTCACGT
TCGCTCGCGTATCGGTGATTCATTCTGCTAACCAGTAAGGCAACCCCGCCAGCCTAGCCGGGTCCTCAAC
GACAGGAGCACGATCATGCGCACCCGTGGGGCCGCCATGCCGGCGATAATGGCCTGCTTCTCGCCGAAAC
GTTTGGTGGCGGGACCAGTGACGAAGGCTTGAGCGAGGGCGTGCAAGATTCCGAATACCGCAAGCGACAG
GCCGATCATCGTCGCGCTCCAGCGAAAGCGGTCCTCGCCGAAAATGACCCAGAGCGCTGCCGGCACCTGT
CCTACGAGTTGCATGATAAAGAAGACAGTCATAAGTGCGGCTAAGATAGTCGACGTCTAAGAAACCATTA
TTATCATGACATTAACCTATAAAAATAGGCGTATCACGAGGCCCTTTCGTCTTCACCTCGAGTCCCTATC
AGTGATAGAGATTGACATCCCTATCAGTGATAGAGATACTGAGCACATCAGCAGGACGCACTGACCGAAT
TGATTTAAGGAGGTAACATATGTCTAAAGCTTTGCTGAAGGGCGTGCGCGATTTTAATCCGATCTCTGCT
TGCGTATGCCTGCTGGAAAACTCCTCGGATGGTCATAGTGAACGTCTGTTTGGCATTGGTTTTGGCCCGT
ATATCATTGCCAACCAGCATCTGTTTCGTCGTAACAATGGCGAACTGACCATCAAAACCATGCATGGTGA
ATTCAAAGTCAAAAACTCTACCCAGCTGCAGATGAAACCGGTTGAAGGCCGTGACATTATCGTTATCAAA
ATGGCTAAAGACTTCCCGCCGTTCCCGCAGAAACTGAAATTCCGTCAGCCGACCATCAAAGATCGTGTGT
GCATGGTGTCCACCAACTTTCAGCAGAAAAGCGTCTCGAGCCTGGTGTCTGAATCCTCTCACATTGTGCA
TAAAGAAGACACTTCTTTCTGGCAGCACTGGATCACCACTAAAGATGGCCAGTGTGGCAGCCCACTAGTT
TCCATCATTGATGGCAACATTCTGGGCATCCACAGCCTGACTCATACCACCAACGGTAGCAACTACTTCG
TGGAATTTCCGGAAAAATTCGTGGCGACTTATCTAGATGCCGCGGATGGTTGGTGCAAAAACTGGAAATT
CAACGCGGATAAAATCAGCTGGGGTTCCTTTACCCTGGTTGAAGATGCGCCGGAAGATGACTTCATGGCC
AAAAAAACTGTTGCCGCCATCATGGACTAATAAAGATCCCATGGTACGCGTGCTAGAGGCATCAAATAAA
ACGAAAGGCTCAGTCGAAAGACTGGGCCTTTCGTTTTATCTGTTGTTTGTCGGTGAACGCTCTCCTGAGT
AGGACAAATCCGCCGCCCTAGTAGTCATGCCCCGCGCCCACCGGAAGGAGCTGACTGGGTTGAAGGCTCT
CAAGGGCATCGGTCGAGATCCCGGTGCCTAATGAGTGAGCTAACTTACATTAATTGCGTTGCGCTCACTG
CCCGCTTTCCAGTCGGGAAACCTGTCGTGCCAGCTGCATTAATGAATCGGCCAACGCGCGGGGAGAGGCG
GTTTGCGTATTGGGCGCCAGGGTGGTTTTTCTTTTCACCAGTGAGACGGGCAACAGCTGATTGCCCTTCA
CCGCCTGGCCCTGAGAGAGTTGCAGCAAGCGGTCCACGCTGGTTTGCCCCAGCAGGCGAAAATCCTGTTT
GATGGTGGTTAACGGCGGGATATAACATGAGCTGTCTTCGGTATCGTCGTATCCCACTACCGAGATATCC
GCACCAACGCGCAGCCCGGACTCGGTAATGGCGCGCATTGCGCCCAGCGCCATCTGATCGTTGGCAACCA
GCATCGCAGTGGGAACGATGCCCTCATTCAGCATTTGCATGGTTTGTTGAAAACCGGACATGGCACTCCA
GTCGCCTTCCCGTTCCGCTATCGGCTGAATTTGATTGCGAGTGAGATATTTATGCCAGCCAGCCAGACGC
AGACGCGCCGAGACAGAACTTAATGGGCCCGCTAACAGCGCGATTTGCTGGTGACCCAATGCGACCAGAT
GCTCCACGCCCAGTCGCGTACCGTCTTCATGGGAGAAAATAATACTGTTGATGGGTGTCTGGTCAGAGAC
ATCAAGAAATAACGCCGGAACATTAGTGCAGGCAGCTTCCACAGCAATGGCATCCTGGTCATCCAGCGGA
TAGTTAATGATCAGCCCACTGACGCGTTGCGCGAGAAGATTGTGCACCGCCGCTTTACAGGCTTCGACGC
CGCTTCGTTCTACCATCGACACCACCACGCTGGCACCCAGTTGATCGGCGCGAGATTTAATCGCCGCGAC
AATTTGCGACGGCGCGTGCAGGGCCAGACTGGAGGTGGCAACGCCAATCAGCAACGACTGTTTGCCCGCC
AGTTGTTGTGCCACGCGGTTGGGAATGTAATTCAGCTCCGCCATCGCCGCTTCCACTTTTTCCCGCGTTT
TCGCAGAAACGTGGCTGGCCTGGTTCACCACGCGGGAAACGGTCTGATAAGAGACACCGGCATACTCTGC
GACATCGTATAACGTTACTGGTTTCACATTCACCACCCTGAATTGACTCTCTTCCGGGCGCTATCATGCC
ATACCGCGAAAGGTTTTGCGCCATTCGATGGTGTCCGGGATCTCGACGCTCTCCCTTATGCGACTCCTGC
ATTAGGAAGCAGCCCAGTAGTAGGTTGAGGCCGTTGAGCACCGCCGCCGCAAGGAATGGTGCATGCAAGG
AGATGGCGCCCAACAGTCCCCCGGCCACGGGGCCTGCCACCATACCCACGCCGAAACAAGCGCTCATGAG
CCCGAAGTGGCGAGCCCGATCTTCCCCATCGGTGATGTCGGCGATATAGGCGCCAGCAACCGCACCTGTG
GCGCCGGTGATGCCGGCCACGATGCGTCCGGCGTAGAGGATCGAGATCTCGATCCCGCGAAATTAATACG
ACTCACTATAGGGGAATTGTGAGCGGATAACAATTCCCCTCTAGAAATAATTTTGTTTAACTTTAAGAAG
GAGATATACCATGAAAATCGAAGAAGGTAAACTGGTAATCTGGATTAACGGCGATAAAGGCTATAACGGT
CTCGCTGAAGTCGGTAAGAAATTCGAGAAAGATACCGGAATTAAAGTCACCGTTGAGCATCCGGATAAAC
TGGAAGAGAAATTCCCACAGGTTGCGGCAACTGGCGATGGCCCTGACATTATCTTCTGGGCACACGACCG
CTTTGGTGGCTACGCTCAATCTGGCCTGTTGGCTGAAATCACCCCGGACAAAGCGTTCCAGGACAAGCTG
TATCCGTTTACCTGGGATGCCGTACGTTACAACGGCAAGCTGATTGCTTACCCGATCGCTGTTGAAGCGT
TATCGCTGATTTATAACAAAGATCTGCTGCCGAACCCGCCAAAAACCTGGGAAGAGATCCCGGCGCTGGA
TAAAGAACTGAAAGCGAAAGGTAAGAGCGCGCTGATGTTCAACCTGCAAGAACCGTACTTCACCTGGCCG
CTGATTGCTGCTGACGGGGGTTATGCGTTCAAGTATGAAAACGGCAAGTACGACATTAAAGACGTGGGCG
TGGATAACGCTGGCGCGAAAGCGGGTCTGACCTTCCTGGTTGACCTGATTAAAAACAAACACATGAATGC
AGACACCGATTACTCCATCGCAGAAGCTGCCTTTAATAAAGGCGAAACAGCGATGACCATCAACGGCCCG
TGGGCATGGTCCAACATCGACACCAGCAAAGTGAATTATGGTGTAACGGTACTGCCGACCTTCAAGGGTC
AACCATCCAAACCGTTCGTTGGCGTGCTGAGCGCAGGTATTAACGCCGCCAGTCCGAACAAAGAGCTGGC
AAAAGAGTTCCTCGAAAACTATCTGCTGACTGATGAAGGTCTGGAAGCGGTTAATAAAGACAAACCGCTG
GGTGCCGTAGCGCTGAAGTCTTACGAGGAAGAGTTGGCGAAAGATCCACGTATTGCCGCCACCATGGAAA
ACGCCCAGAAAGGTGAAATCATGCCGAACATCCCGCAGATGTCCGCTTTCTGGTATGCCGTGCGTACTGC
GGTGATCAACGCCGCCAGCGGTCGTCAGACTGTCGATGAAGCCCTGAAAGACGCGCAGACTAATGGCTCA
GAAACAGTTCGGTTCCAGTCTCATCACCATCACCATCACTCGAGCTCAGAGAACCTGTATTTCCAGAGT
